>Addgene plasmid #113187 | pAW167 | addgene full sequence | sequence record 217640 | Addgene NGS Result
GGGGAATTGTGAGCGGATAACAATTCCCCTGTAGAAATAATTTTGTTTAACTTTAATAAGGAGATATACC
ATGGCGATGACCTGGCTTCCCCTTAATCCCATTCCACTCAAAGATCGCGTCTCCATGATCTTTCTGCAAT
ATGGGCAGATCGATGTAATAGATGGCGCGTTTGTACTTATCGACAAGACAGGGATCCGCACTCATATTCC
TGTTGGCTCGGTTGCCTGCATCATGCTGGAACCTGGTACACGGGTTTCGCATGCAGCTGTACGCCTGGCT
GCGCAAGTTGGAACATTGTTGGTATGGGTGGGGGAAGCGGGCGTTCGTGTTTATGCTTCTGGTCAGCCTG
GAGGTGCGCGTTCAGATAAGCTGCTCTATCAGGCAAAACTTGCTCTGGATGAAGATTTGCGTCTGAAGGT
CGTACGTAAAATGTTTGAACTTCGGTTTGGAGAACCTGCGCCTGCCCGGCGCTCCGTAGAGCAACTCAGA
GGTATAGAAGGCAGTCGCGTGCGGGCAACCTACGCACTTCTGGCGAAGCAATACGGCGTGACATGGAATG
GACGTCGCTACGATCCGAAAGACTGGGAAAAGGGCGATACGATCAACCAATGCATTAGCGCTGCAACTTC
CTGTTTATACGGCGTAACTGAAGCGGCGATACTTGCAGCTGGTTATGCACCAGCTATTGGGTTTGTGCAT
ACAGGAAAGCCTCTTTCCTTTGTTTACGATATTGCAGACATCATTAAATTTGACACTGTTGTACCGAAAG
CTTTTGAGATAGCGCGTCGTAACCCTGGTGAGCCGGACCGGGAAGTCCGTTTGGCGTGCAGGGATATTTT
TCGCAGTAGTAAAACATTAGCCAAATTGATTCCGCTTATAGAGGACGTGCTTGCCGCTGGAGAAATACAA
CCGCCGGCCCCACCTGAAGATGCACAGCCTGTTGCCATTCCGCTTCCTGTTTCACTGGGAGATGCAGGCC
ATCGCTCGAGCTGAAGGAGATATACCATGAGTATGTTGGTCGTGGTCACTGAAAATGTACCTCCGCGCTT
ACGAGGCAGATTAGCCATCTGGTTGTTGGAGGTACGTGCAGGGGTATATGTAGGTGATGTATCCGCAAAA
ATTGAAGAAATGATCTGGGAACAAATAGCTGGACTGGCGGAAGAAGGCAATGTAGTGATGGCATGGGCAA
CGAATACGGAAACGGGATTTGAGTTCCAGACATTTGGGTTAAACAGGCGTACCCCGGTAGATTTGGATGG
TTTAAGGTTGGTGTCTTTTTTACCTGTTTGAGCGGCCGCACTCGAGTCTGGTAAAGAAACCGCTGCTGCG
AAATTTGAACGCCAGCACATGGACTCGTCTACTAGCGCAGCTTAATTAACCTAGGCTGCTGCCACCGCTG
AGCAATAACTAGCATAACCCCTTGGGGCCTCTAAACGGGTCTTGAGGGGTTTTTTGCTGAAACCTCAGGC
ATTTGAGAAGCACACGGTCACACTGCTTCCGGTAGTCAATAAACCGGTAAACCAGCAATAGACATAAGCG
GCTATTTAACGACCCTGCCCTGAACCGACGACCGGGTCATCGTGGCCGGATCTTGCGGCCCCTCGGCTTG
AACGAATTGTTAGACATTATTTGCCGACTACCTTGGTGATCTCGCCTTTCACGTAGTGGACAAATTCTTC
CAACTGATCTGCGCGCGAGGCCAAGCGATCTTCTTCTTGTCCAAGATAAGCCTGTCTAGCTTCAAGTATG
ACGGGCTGATACTGGGCCGGCAGGCGCTCCATTGCCCAGTCGGCAGCGACATCCTTCGGCGCGATTTTGC
CGGTTACTGCGCTGTACCAAATGCGGGACAACGTAAGCACTACATTTCGCTCATCGCCAGCCCAGTCGGG
CGGCGAGTTCCATAGCGTTAAGGTTTCATTTAGCGCCTCAAATAGATCCTGTTCAGGAACCGGATCAAAG
AGTTCCTCCGCCGCTGGACCTACCAAGGCAACGCTATGTTCTCTTGCTTTTGTCAGCAAGATAGCCAGAT
CAATGTCGATCGTGGCTGGCTCGAAGATACCTGCAAGAATGTCATTGCGCTGCCATTCTCCAAATTGCAG
TTCGCGCTTAGCTGGATAACGCCACGGAATGATGTCGTCGTGCACAACAATGGTGACTTCTACAGCGCGG
AGAATCTCGCTCTCTCCAGGGGAAGCCGAAGTTTCCAAAAGGTCGTTGATCAAAGCTCGCCGCGTTGTTT
CATCAAGCCTTACGGTCACCGTAACCAGCAAATCAATATCACTGTGTGGCTTCAGGCCGCCATCCACTGC
GGAGCCGTACAAATGTACGGCCAGCAACGTCGGTTCGAGATGGCGCTCGATGACGCCAACTACCTCTGAT
AGTTGAGTCGATACTTCGGCGATCACCGCTTCCCTCATACTCTTCCTTTTTCAATATTATTGAAGCATTT
ATCAGGGTTATTGTCTCATGAGCGGATACATATTTGAATGTATTTAGAAAAATAAACAAATAGCTAGCTC
ACTCGGTCGCTACGCTCCGGGCGTGAGACTGCGGCGGGCGCTGCGGACACATACAAAGTTACCCACAGAT
TCCGTGGATAAGCAGGGGACTAACATGTGAGGCAAAACAGCAGGGCCGCGCCGGTGGCGTTTTTCCATAG
GCTCCGCCCTCCTGCCAGAGTTCACATAAACAGACGCTTTTCCGGTGCATCTGTGGGAGCCGTGAGGCTC
AACCATGAATCTGACAGTACGGGCGAAACCCGACAGGACTTAAAGATCCCCACCGTTTCCGGCGGGTCGC
TCCCTCTTGCGCTCTCCTGTTCCGACCCTGCCGTTTACCGGATACCTGTTCCGCCTTTCTCCCTTACGGG
AAGTGTGGCGCTTTCTCATAGCTCACACACTGGTATCTCGGCTCGGTGTAGGTCGTTCGCTCCAAGCTGG
GCTGTAAGCAAGAACTCCCCGTTCAGCCCGACTGCTGCGCCTTATCCGGTAACTGTTCACTTGAGTCCAA
CCCGGAAAAGCACGGTAAAACGCCACTGGCAGCAGCCATTGGTAACTGGGAGTTCGCAGAGGATTTGTTT
AGCTAAACACGCGGTTGCTCTTGAAGTGTGCGCCAAAGTCCGGCTACACTGGAAGGACAGATTTGGTTGC
TGTGCTCTGCGAAAGCCAGTTACCACGGTTAAGCAGTTCCCCAACTGACTTAACCTTCGATCAAACCACC
TCCCCAGGTGGTTTTTTCGTTTACAGGGCAAAAGATTACGCGCAGAAAAAAAGGATCTCAAGAAGATCCT
TTGATCTTTTCTACTGAACCGCTCTAGATTTCAGTGCAATTTATCTCTTCAAATGTAGCACCTGAAGTCA
GCCCCATACGATATAAGTTGTAATTCTCATGTTAGTCATGCCCCGCGCCCACCGGAAGGAGCTGACTGGG
TTGAAGGCTCTCAAGGGCATCGGTCGAGATCCCGGTGCCTAATGAGTGAGCTAACTTACATTAATTGCGT
TGCGCTCACTGCCCGCTTTCCAGTCGGGAAACCTGTCGTGCCAGCTGCATTAATGAATCGGCCAACGCGC
GGGGAGAGGCGGTTTGCGTATTGGGCGCCAGGGTGGTTTTTCTTTTCACCAGTGAGACGGGCAACAGCTG
ATTGCCCTTCACCGCCTGGCCCTGAGAGAGTTGCAGCAAGCGGTCCACGCTGGTTTGCCCCAGCAGGCGA
AAATCCTGTTTGATGGTGGTTAACGGCGGGATATAACATGAGCTGTCTTCGGTATCGTCGTATCCCACTA
CCGAGATGTCCGCACCAACGCGCAGCCCGGACTCGGTAATGGCGCGCATTGCGCCCAGCGCCATCTGATC
GTTGGCAACCAGCATCGCAGTGGGAACGATGCCCTCATTCAGCATTTGCATGGTTTGTTGAAAACCGGAC
ATGGCACTCCAGTCGCCTTCCCGTTCCGCTATCGGCTGAATTTGATTGCGAGTGAGATATTTATGCCAGC
CAGCCAGACGCAGACGCGCCGAGACAGAACTTAATGGGCCCGCTAACAGCGCGATTTGCTGGTGACCCAA
TGCGACCAGATGCTCCACGCCCAGTCGCGTACCGTCTTCATGGGAGAAAATAATACTGTTGATGGGTGTC
TGGTCAGAGACATCAAGAAATAACGCCGGAACATTAGTGCAGGCAGCTTCCACAGCAATGGCATCCTGGT
CATCCAGCGGATAGTTAATGATCAGCCCACTGACGCGTTGCGCGAGAAGATTGTGCACCGCCGCTTTACA
GGCTTCGACGCCGCTTCGTTCTACCATCGACACCACCACGCTGGCACCCAGTTGATCGGCGCGAGATTTA
ATCGCCGCGACAATTTGCGACGGCGCGTGCAGGGCCAGACTGGAGGTGGCAACGCCAATCAGCAACGACT
GTTTGCCCGCCAGTTGTTGTGCCACGCGGTTGGGAATGTAATTCAGCTCCGCCATCGCCGCTTCCACTTT
TTCCCGCGTTTTCGCAGAAACGTGGCTGGCCTGGTTCACCACGCGGGAAACGGTCTGATAAGAGACACCG
GCATACTCTGCGACATCGTATAACGTTACTGGTTTCACATTCACCACCCTGAATTGACTCTCTTCCGGGC
GCTATCATGCCATACCGCGAAAGGTTTTGCGCCATTCGATGGTGTCCGGGATCTCGACGCTCTCCCTTAT
GCGACTCCTGCATTAGGAAATTAATACGACTCACTATA
Features (pLannotate 1.2.2; 16 found; start..end, strand, type, name):
      3..27      +  protein_bind   lac operator: The lac repressor binds to the lac operator to inhibit transcription in E. coli. This inhibition can be relieved by adding lactose or isopropyl-β-D-thiogalactopyranoside (IPTG). lac repressor encoded by lacI
     42..64      +  RBS            RBS: efficient ribosome binding site from bacteriophage T7 gene 10 (Olins and Rangwala, 1989)
     77..991     +  CDS            ygbT: CAS1_ECOLI - Also known as cas1. Experimental evidence at protein level: Swiss-Prot protein existence level 1. CRISPR (clustered regularly interspaced short palindromic repeat), is an adaptive immune system that provides protection against mobile genetic elements (viruses, transposable elements and conjugative plasmids) (PubMed:21255106, PubMed:24920831, PubMed:24793649). CRISPR clusters contain sequences complementary to antecedent mobile elements and target invading nucleic acids. CRISPR clusters are transcribed and processed into CRISPR RNA (crRNA). The Cas1-Cas2 complex is involved in CRIS
   1007..1288    +  CDS            ygbF: CAS2_ECOLI - Also known as cas2. Experimental evidence at protein level: Swiss-Prot protein existence level 1. CRISPR (clustered regularly interspaced short palindromic repeat), is an adaptive immune system that provides protection against mobile genetic elements (viruses, transposable elements and conjugative plasmids) (PubMed:21255106, PubMed:24920831, PubMed:24793649). CRISPR clusters contain sequences complementary to antecedent mobile elements and target invading nucleic acids. CRISPR clusters are transcribed and processed into CRISPR RNA (crRNA). The Cas1-Cas2 complex is involved in CRIS
   1313..1354    +  CDS            S-Tag (fragment): affinity and epitope tag derived from pancreatic ribonuclease A
   1384..1401    +  CDS            SET1 (fragment): solubility-enhancement tag derived from T7 phage gene 10B
   1409..1456    +  terminator     T7 terminator: transcription terminator for bacteriophage T7 RNA polymerase
   1627..2418    -  CDS            SmR: aminoglycoside adenylyltransferase (Murphy, 1985); aadA; confers resistance to spectinomycin and streptomycin
   2419..2510    -  promoter       AmpR promoter: bla
   2558..3296    -  rep_origin     CloDF13 ori: Plasmids containing the CloDF13 (CDF) origin of replication can be propagated in E. coli cells that contain additional plasmids with compatible origins.
   3393..3457    -  CDS            TcR (fragment): tetracycline efflux protein; tet; confers resistance to tetracycline
   3472..3493    -  protein_bind   CAP binding site: CAP binding activates transcription in the presence of cAMP. E. coli catabolite activator protein
   3506..4588    -  CDS            lacI: lac repressor; lacI; The lac repressor binds to the lac operator to inhibit transcription in E. coli. This inhibition can be relieved by adding lactose or isopropyl-β-D-thiogalactopyranoside (IPTG).
   4589..4666    -  promoter       lacI promoter: lacI
   4674..4709    -  CDS            TcR (fragment): tetracycline efflux protein; tet; confers resistance to tetracycline
   4712..2       +  promoter       T7 promoter (across the origin): promoter for bacteriophage T7 RNA polymerase
