[The description below was written by a language model from this plasmid's Addgene catalogue record and pLannotate feature annotations shown in this document.]
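Description:
pAW167 is a 4,728 bp bacterial expression plasmid built on the pCDF1b backbone for producing untagged E. coli Cas1 together with an R40E point mutant of E. coli Cas2. It replicates from the CloDF13 (CDF) origin, a low-copy replicon that is compatible with other common origins and so allows co-maintenance with additional plasmids in the same cell. Selection is through the aadA aminoglycoside adenylyltransferase gene (SmR), driven here by the bla (AmpR) promoter, which confers streptomycin and spectinomycin resistance. A few very short matches annotated as tetracycline-resistance fragments flank the lacI region. They appear to be backbone remnants rather than a functional marker.

The expression cassette follows the standard T7lac layout. A T7 promoter, which spans the sequence origin, is followed immediately by a lac operator and the T7 gene 10 ribosome binding site, and the plasmid carries its own lacI gene under its native promoter. Transcription therefore requires a host supplying T7 RNA polymerase and is induced with IPTG. Downstream lie cas1 (ygbT) and cas2 (ygbF) in the same orientation, separated by only a short gap and sharing one T7 terminator, consistent with co-expression from a single transcript. Fragments of the vector's S-tag and a short SET1-like match sit after cas2, but since the record describes the proteins as untagged, these are presumably not translated.

Cas1 and Cas2 form the integrase complex that captures and inserts new spacers during CRISPR adaptation. The plasmid was deposited with structural work on the CRISPR genome integration complex, where the Cas2 R40E variant would serve as a mutant for probing complex function, although the record does not state the mutation's specific effect.
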