Addgene plasmid #113187: pAW167
Purpose: E. coli expression vector for untagged E. coli Cas1 + Cas2 R40E
Depositing lab: Jennifer Doudna. Depositing organization: University of California, Berkeley. Publication: Structures of the CRISPR genome integration complex. Wright AV, Liu JJ, Knott GJ, Doxzen KW, Nogales E, Doudna JA. Science. 2017 Sep 15;357(6356):1113-1118. doi: 10.1126/science.aao0679. Epub 2017 Jul 20. PubMed 28729350.
Backbone
  Vector backbone: pCDF1b
  Backbone size w/o insert (bp): 4000
  Total vector size (bp): 4728
  Vector type: Bacterial Expression
Growth in bacteria
  Bacterial resistance: Streptomycin, 50 μg/mL
  Growth temperature: 37°C
  Growth strain: DH5alpha
  Copy number: Low Copy
Gene/Insert 1
  Gene/Insert name: Cas1
  Species: E. coli
  Insert size (bp): 924
Gene/Insert 2
  Gene/Insert name: Cas2
  Species: E. coli
  Insert size (bp): 285
  Mutation: R40E
Terms and licenses: Academic/Nonprofit Terms; Industry Terms: Not Available to Industry
How to cite: pAW167 was a gift from Jennifer Doudna (Addgene plasmid # 113187 ; http://n2t.net/addgene:113187 ; RRID:Addgene_113187)
